>Addgene plasmid #233966 | makeTCR_Hs.TRAV25 | addgene full sequence | sequence record 469242 | Addgene NGS Result
CGTCTCAGATGCTACTCATCACATCAATGTTGGTCTTATGGATGCAATTGTCACAGGTGAATGGACAACA
GGTAATGCAAATTCCTCAGTACCAGCATGTACAAGAAGGAGAGGACTTCACCACGTACTGCAATTCCTCA
ACTACTTTAAGCAATATACAGTGGTATAAGCAAAGGCCTGGTGGACATCCCGTTTTTTTGATACAGTTAG
TGAAGAGTGGAGAAGTGAAGAAGCAGAAAAGACTGACATTTCAGTTTGGAGAAGCAAAAAAGAACAGCTC
CCTGCACATCACAGCCACCCAGACTACAGATGTAGGAACCTACTTCTGTTGAGACGCAGGGAAGATGGCC
GCGAAGAAAACGTCATAGCTGTTTCCTGACTGACCATTTAAATCATACCTGACCTCCATAGCAGAAAGTC
AAAAGCCTCCGACCGGAGGCTTTTGACTTGATCGGCACGTAAGAGGTTCCAACTTTCACCATAATGAAAT
AAGATCACTACCGGGCGTATTTTTTGAGTTATCGAGATTTTCAGGAGCTAAGGAAGCTAAAATGGAGAAA
AAAATCACTGGATATACCACCGTTGATATATCCCAATGGCATCGTAAAGAACATTTTGAGGCATTTCAGT
CAGTTGCTCAATGTACCTATAACCAGACCGTTCAGCTGGATATTACGGCCTTTTTAAAGACCGTAAAGAA
AAATAAGCACAAGTTTTATCCGGCCTTTATTCACATTCTTGCCCGCCTGATGAATGCTCATCCGGAATTT
CGTATGGCAATGAAAGACGGTGAGCTGGTGATATGGGATAGTGTTCACCCTTGTTACACCGTTTTCCATG
AGCAAACTGAAACGTTTTCATCGCTCTGGAGTGAATACCACGACGATTTCCGGCAGTTTCTACACATATA
TTCGCAAGATGTGGCGTGTTACGGTGAAAACCTGGCCTATTTCCCTAAAGGGTTTATTGAGAATATGTTT
TTTGTCTCAGCCAATCCCTGGGTGAGTTTCACCAGTTTTGATTTAAACGTGGCCAATATGGACAACTTCT
TCGCCCCCGTTTTCACCATGGGCAAATATTATACGCAAGGCGACAAGGTGCTGATGCCGCTGGCGATTCA
GGTTCATCATGCCGTTTGTGATGGCTTCCATGTCGGCAGAATGCTTAATGAATTACAACAGTACTGCGAT
GAGTGGCAGGGCGGGGCGTAATGAGGGCCCAAATGTAATCACCTGGCTCACCTTCGGGTGGGCCTTTCTG
CGTTGCTGGCGTTTTTCCATAGGCTCCGCCCCCCTGACGAGCATCACAAAAATCGATGCTCAAGTCAGAG
GTGGCGAAACCCGACAGGACTATAAAGATACCAGGCGTTTCCCCCTGGAAGCTCCCTCGTGCGCTCTCCT
GTTCCGACCCTGCCGCTTACCGGATACCTGTCCGCCTTTCTCCCTTCGGGAAGCGTGGCGCTTTCTCATA
GCTCACGCTGTAGGTATCTCAGTTCGGTGTAGGTCGTTCGCTCCAAGCTGGGCTGTGTGCACGAACCCCC
CGTTCAGCCCGACCGCTGCGCCTTATCCGGTAACTATCGTCTTGAGTCCAACCCGGTAAGACACGACTTA
TCGCCACTGGCAGCAGCCACTGGTAACAGGATTAGCAGAGCGAGGTATGTAGGCGGTGCTACAGAGTTCT
TGAAGTGGTGGCCTAACTACGGCTACACTAGAAGAACAGTATTTGGTATCTGCGCTCTGCTGAAGCCAGT
TACCTCGGAAAAAGAGTTGGTAGCTCTTGATCCGGCAAACAAACCACCGCTGGTAGCGGTGGTTTTTTTG
TTTGCAAGCAGCAGATTACGCGCAGAAAAAAAGGATCTCAAGAAGATCCTTTGATTTTCTACCGAAGAAA
GGCCCACCCGTGAAGGTGAGCCAGTGAGTTGATTGCAGTCCAGTTACGCTGGAGTCTGAGGCTCGTCCTG
AATGATATCAAGCTTGAATTCGTTTGTAAAACGACGGCCAGTGCTAACCGTATCGCATTGGCCATACCTA
CA
Features (pLannotate 1.2.2; 8 found; start..end, strand, type, name):
      9..329     +  CDS            TRAV27: TVA27_HUMAN - Experimental evidence at protein level: Swiss-Prot protein existence level 1. V region of the variable domain of T cell receptor (TR) alpha chain that participates in the antigen recognition (PubMed:24600447). Alpha-beta T cell receptors are antigen specific receptors which are essential to the immune response and are present on the cell surface of T lymphocytes. Recognize peptide-major histocompatibility (MH) (pMH) complexes that are displayed by antigen presenting cells (APC), a prerequisite for efficient T cell adaptive immunity against pathogens (PubMed:25493333). Binding of
    417..448     +  terminator     tonB terminator: bidirectional E. coli tonB-P14 transcription terminator
    449..551     +  promoter       cat promoter: promoter of the E. coli cat gene encoding chloramphenicol acetyltransferase
    552..1208    +  CDS            cat: CAT_ECOLX - Experimental evidence at protein level: Swiss-Prot protein existence level 1. This enzyme is an effector of chloramphenicol resistance in bacteria. From Escherichia coli. This protein is used as a marker in many commonly used cloning vectors, such as pACYC184.
   1235..1262    +  terminator     T7Te terminator: phage T7 early transcription terminator
   1274..1861    -  rep_origin     ori: high-copy-number ColE1/pMB1/pBR322/pUC origin of replication
   1883..1912    -  terminator     T3Te terminator: phage T3 early transcription terminator
   1984..2003    -  CDS            lacZα (fragment): LacZα fragment of β-galactosidase; lacZ fragment
