[The description below was written by a language model from this plasmid's Addgene catalogue record and pLannotate feature annotations shown in this document.]
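Description:
makeTCR_Hs.TRAV25 is a small, high-copy bacterial part plasmid (about 2 kb in the sequenced record) from the makeTCR modular system for synthesising T cell receptors. It is built on the custom pmakeTCR backbone and classed as a synthetic biology vector. It serves purely as a storage and donor plasmid in E. coli. Replication relies on a ColE1/pUC-type origin, and selection is by chloramphenicol through a cat gene driven by its native cat promoter. The tonB, T7Te and T3Te transcription terminators flank the resistance cassette and the origin, presumably insulating the insert region from read-through transcription. A short lacZα remnant is also annotated, and M13 forward and reverse primer sites are listed for sequencing across the insert.

The payload is a synthetic 322 bp segment encoding the human T cell receptor alpha variable gene TRAV25, the V region of the alpha chain variable domain that contributes to recognition of peptide–MHC complexes. No promoter drives the insert, so the plasmid does not express it. The segment is bounded by defined four-base junctions at its 5′ and 3′ ends that are retained after cloning. This is consistent with ordered, overhang-directed assembly, although the record does not name the enzyme used. Its stated purpose is to supply the TRAV module for makeTCR assembly, in which it would be combined with other parts of the collection to build full-length TCR constructs in a single step.

The automated feature annotation labels the insert coding region as TRAV27 rather than TRAV25. This may reflect a best match to a related V-gene entry in the annotation database, but the record does not resolve the discrepancy. The catalogue identity is TRAV25.
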