Addgene plasmid #233966: makeTCR_Hs.TRAV25
Purpose: Hs TRAV gene for makeTCR assembly
Depositing lab: Michael Platten. Depositing organization: Deutsches Krebsforschungszentrum (DKFZ). Publication: makeTCR: A Modular Platform for Rapid, Flexible, Scalable, Single-Step T Cell Receptor Synthesis. Hamberger M, Neuhoff M-T, Pietrantonio SV, Boschert T, Maldonado Torres C, Errerd A, Tan CL, Lindner JM, Platten M, Green EW. bioRxiv 2025.04.27.647198 10.1101/2025.04.27.647198.
Backbone
  Vector backbone: pmakeTCR
  Backbone manufacturer: custom
  Backbone size w/o insert (bp): 1710
  Vector type: Synthetic Biology
Growth in bacteria
  Bacterial resistance: Chloramphenicol, 25 μg/mL
  Growth temperature: 37°C
  Growth strain: DH5alpha
  Copy number: High Copy
Gene/Insert
  Gene/Insert name: TRAV25 (alt name: ENSG00000211806)
  Species: H. sapiens (human)
  Insert size (bp): 322
  Entrez Gene: TRAV25 (a.k.a. TCRAV25S1, TCRAV32S1)
  Promoter: n/a
  Cloning method: Restriction Enzyme; 5′ cloning site GATG (not destroyed); 3′ cloning site CTGT (not destroyed)
  Sequencing primers: 5′ M13 (-21) Forward; 3′ M13 Reverse
Resource information
  A portion of this plasmid was derived from a plasmid made by: synthetic
Terms and licenses: Academic/Nonprofit Terms; Industry Terms: Not Available to Industry
Depositor comments: Please visit https://doi.org/10.1101/2025.04.27.647198 for bioRxiv preprint.
How to cite: makeTCR_Hs.TRAV25 was a gift from Michael Platten (Addgene plasmid # 233966 ; http://n2t.net/addgene:233966 ; RRID:Addgene_233966)
